>Addgene plasmid #140658 | pMK427 (OsTIR1(WT) mAID-EGFP-Nluc) | depositor full sequence | sequence record 272994 | pMK427 (OsTIR1(WT) mAID-EGFP-Nluc) sequence 10927 bps
GACTGGAAAGCGGGCAGTGAGCGCAACGCAATTAATGTGAGTTAGCTCACTCATTAGGCACCCCAGGCTT
TACACTTTATGCTTCCGGCTCGTATGTTGTGTGGAATTGTGAGCGGATAACAATTTCACACAGGAAACAG
CTATGACCATGATTACGCCAAGCGCGCAATTAACCCTCACTAAAGGGAACAAAAGCTGGAGCTCGGATCT
GCTGGGCTTGCTGAAGGTAGGGGGTCAAGAACCAGAGGTGTAAAGTACTTGAGTAATTTTACTTGATTAC
TGTACTTAAGTATTATTTTTGGGGATTTTTACTTTACTTGAGTACAATTAAAAATCAATACTTTTACTTT
TACTTAATTACATTTTTTTAGAAAAAAAAGTACTTTTTACTCCTTACAATTTTATTTACAGTCAAAAAGT
ACTTATTTTTTGGAGATCACTTGGGCCCTCTAGATGCATGCTCGACATTGATTATTGACTAGTTATTAAT
AGTAATCAATTACGGGGTCATTAGTTCATAGCCCATATATGGAGTTCCGCGTTACATAACTTACGGTAAA
TGGCCCGCCTGGCTGACCGCCCAACGACCCCCGCCCATTGACGTCAATAATGACGTATGTTCCCATAGTA
ACGCCAATAGGGACTTTCCATTGACGTCAATGGGTGGAGTATTTACGGTAAACTGCCCACTTGGCAGTAC
ATCAAGTGTATCATATGCCAAGTACGCCCCCTATTGACGTCAATGACGGTAAATGGCCCGCCTGGCATTA
TGCCCAGTACATGACCTTATGGGACTTTCCTACTTGGCAGTACATCTACGTATTAGTCATCGCTATTACC
ATGGTCGAGGTGAGCCCCACGTTCTGCTTCACTCTCCCCATCTCCCCCCCCTCCCCACCCCCAATTTTGT
ATTTATTTATTTTTTAATTATTTTGTGCAGCGATGGGGGCGGGGGGGGGGGGGGGGCGCGCGCCAGGCGG
GGCGGGGCGGGGCGAGGGGCGGGGCGGGGCGAGGCGGAGAGGTGCGGCGGCAGCCAATCAGAGCGGCGCG
CTCCGAAAGTTTCCTTTTATGGCGAGGCGGCGGCGGCGGCGGCCCTATAAAAAGCGAAGCGCGCGGCGGG
CGGGGAGTCGCTGCGACGCTGCCTTCGCCCCGTGCCCCGCTCCGCCGCCGCCTCGCGCCGCCCGCCCCGG
CTCTGACTGACCGCGTTACTCCCACAGGTGAGCGGGCGGGACGGCCCTTCTCCTCCGGGCTGTAATTAGC
GCTTGGTTTAATGACGGCTTGTTTCTTTTCTGTGGCTGCGTGAAAGCCTTGAGGGGCTCCGGGAGGGCCC
TTTGTGCGGGGGGAGCGGCTCGGGGGGTGCGTGCGTGTGTGTGTGCGTGGGGAGCGCCGCGTGCGGCTCC
GCGCTGCCCGGCGGCTGTGAGCGCTGCGGGCGCGGCGCGGGGCTTTGTGCGCTCCGCAGTGTGCGCGAGG
GGAGCGCGGCCGGGGGCGGTGCCCCGCGGTGCGGGGGGGGCTGCGAGGGGAACAAAGGCTGCGTGCGGGG
TGTGTGCGTGGGGGGGTGAGCAGGGGGTGTGGGCGCGTCGGTCGGGCTGCAACCCCCCCTGCACCCCCCT
CCCCGAGTTGCTGAGCACGGCCCGGCTTCGGGTGCGGGGCTCCGTACGGGGCGTGGCGCGGGGCTCGCCG
TGCCGGGCGGGGGGTGGCGGCAGGTGGGGGTGCCGGGCGGGGCGGGGCCGCCTCGGGCCGGGGAGGGCTC
GGGGGAGGGGCGCGGCGGCCCCCGGAGCGCCGGCGGCTGTCGAGGCGCGGCGAGCCGCAGCCATTGCCTT
TTATGGTAATCGTGCGAGAGGGCGCAGGGACTTCCTTTGTCCCAAATCTGTGCGGAGCCGAAATCTGGGA
GGCGCCGCCGCACCCCCTCTAGCGGGCGCGGGGCGAAGCGGTGCGGCGCCGGCAGGAAGGAAATGGGCGG
GGAGGGCCTTCGTGCGTCGCCGCGCCGCCGTCCCCTTCTCCCTCTCCAGCCTCGGGGCTGTCCGCGGGGG
GACGGCTGCCTTCGGGGGGGACGGGGCAGGGCGGGGTTCGGCTTCTGGCGTGTGACCGGCGGCTCTAGAG
CCTCTGCTAACCATGTTCATGCCTTCTTCTTTTTCCTACAGCTCCTGGGCAACGTGCTGGTTATTGTGCT
GTCTCATCATTTTGGCAAAGAATTCCTCGAAGCGCTGCCACCATGACATACTTTCCTGAAGAGGTCGTCG
AACACATTTTTAGCTTCCTGCCTGCACAGAGAGATAGAAACACAGTGAGCCTGGTCTGCAAAGTGTGGTA
CGAGATCGAACGCCTGAGCCGGAGAGGAGTGTTCGTCGGCAACTGCTATGCTGTGAGAGCAGGCAGGGTC
GCCGCTAGGTTTCCAAATGTGCGCGCACTGACCGTCAAGGGGAAACCCCACTTCGCCGACTTTAACCTGG
TGCCCCCTGATTGGGGAGGATACGCCGGCCCTTGGATCGAGGCAGCCGCTCGCGGCTGTCATGGACTGGA
GGAACTGCGCATGAAGCGAATGGTGGTCTCTGACGAAAGTCTGGAGCTGCTGGCTCGGAGCTTCCCTAGG
TTTCGCGCACTGGTGCTGATTTCTTGCGAAGGCTTCAGCACCGATGGACTGGCAGCCGTGGCCTCCCACT
GTAAGCTGCTGCGGGAGCTGGACCTCCAGGAGAATGAAGTGGAGGATAGAGGCCCCAGATGGCTGTCTTG
CTTCCCAGACTCATGTACCAGCCTGGTGTCCCTGAACTTTGCCTGCATCAAAGGCGAAGTGAATGCTGGG
TCCCTGGAGCGGCTGGTCTCAAGAAGCCCCAACCTGAGGTCTCTGCGGCTGAACCGGAGCGTGAGCGTGG
ACACTCTGGCTAAGATTCTGCTGAGAACCCCTAACCTGGAGGATCTGGGAACCGGCAATCTGACAGACGA
TTTCCAGACAGAATCCTACTTTAAACTGACTTCTGCCCTGGAGAAGTGTAAAATGCTGAGGAGTCTGTCA
GGATTCTGGGATGCTTCACCCGTGTGCCTGAGCTTTATCTACCCTCTGTGTGCACAGCTGACAGGCCTGA
ACCTGAGCTATGCACCAACCCTGGACGCCAGTGATCTGACAAAGATGATCTCACGCTGCGTGAAACTCCA
GCGACTGTGGGTGCTGGACTGTATTTCCGATAAGGGGCTCCAGGTGGTCGCCAGCTCCTGCAAGGACCTC
CAGGAGCTGAGAGTGTTCCCATCTGATTTTTACGTGGCCGGATATAGTGCTGTCACTGAGGAAGGCCTGG
TGGCAGTCTCACTGGGATGCCCAAAGCTGAACAGCCTGCTGTATTTCTGTCATCAGATGACTAATGCTGC
ACTGGTGACCGTCGCCAAGAACTGCCCTAATTTCACCCGATTTCGGCTGTGTATTCTGGAACCAGGCAAA
CCCGACGTGGTCACATCCCAGCCACTGGATGAAGGGTTTGGAGCTATCGTGAGAGAGTGCAAGGGACTCC
AGAGGCTGAGCATTTCCGGCCTGCTGACAGACAAAGTGTTCATGTACATCGGCAAGTATGCTAAGCAGCT
GGAGATGCTGAGCATTGCATTTGCCGGAGACTCCGATAAGGGCATGATGCACGTGATGAACGGGTGTAAG
AATCTGCGAAAACTGGAAATCCGGGACAGCCCTTTCGGGGATGCCGCTCTGCTGGGAAACTTTGCCAGAT
ACGAGACAATGAGGAGCCTGTGGATGTCTAGTTGCAATGTGACTCTGAAGGGCTGTCAGGTCCTGGCTAG
TAAAATGCCTATGCTGAACGTGGAAGTCATTAATGAGCGGGACGGGTCTAACGAAATGGAGGAAAATCAT
GGCGACCTGCCAAAGGTGGAGAAACTGTATGTGTATCGGACCACCGCAGGGGCAAGAGATGATGCTCCCA
ACTTTGTGAAGATTCTGAGATCAGGAAGCGGAGCTACTAACTTCAGCCTGCTGAAGCAGGCTGGAGACGT
GGAGGAGAACCCTGGACCTAGATCTAAGGAGAAGAGTGCTTGTCCTAAAGATCCAGCCAAACCTCCGGCC
AAGGCACAAGTTGTGGGATGGCCACCGGTGAGATCATACCGGAAGAACGTGATGGTTTCCTGCCAAAAAT
CAAGCGGTGGCCCGGAGGCGGCGGCGTTCGTGAAGGTATCAATGGACGGAGCACCGTACTTGAGGAAAAT
CGATTTGAGGATGTATAAAGCTAGCATGGTGAGCAAGGGCGAGGAGCTGTTCACCGGGGTGGTGCCCATC
CTGGTCGAGCTGGACGGCGACGTAAACGGCCACAAGTTCAGCGTGTCCGGCGAGGGCGAGGGCGATGCCA
CCTACGGCAAGCTGACCCTGAAGTTCATCTGCACCACCGGCAAGCTGCCCGTGCCCTGGCCCACCCTCGT
GACCACCCTGACCTACGGCGTGCAGTGCTTCAGCCGCTACCCCGACCACATGAAGCAGCACGACTTCTTC
AAGTCCGCCATGCCCGAAGGCTACGTCCAGGAGCGCACCATCTTCTTCAAGGACGACGGCAACTACAAGA
CCCGCGCCGAGGTGAAGTTCGAGGGCGACACCCTGGTGAACCGCATCGAGCTGAAGGGCATCGACTTCAA
GGAGGACGGCAACATCCTGGGGCACAAGCTGGAGTACAACTACAACAGCCACAACGTCTATATCATGGCC
GACAAGCAGAAGAACGGCATCAAGGTGAACTTCAAGATCCGCCACAACATCGAGGACGGCAGCGTGCAGC
TCGCCGACCACTACCAGCAGAACACCCCCATCGGCGACGGCCCCGTGCTGCTGCCCGACAACCACTACCT
GAGCACCCAGTCCGCCCTGAGCAAAGACCCCAACGAGAAGCGCGATCACATGGTCCTGCTGGAGTTCGTG
ACCGCCGCCGGGATCACTCTCGGCATGGACGAGCTGTACAAGGGTGCAGGCGCCCAAGCTTCGAATTCTG
CAGTCGACATGGTCTTCACACTCGAAGATTTCGTTGGGGACTGGCGACAGACAGCCGGCTACAACCTGGA
CCAAGTCCTTGAACAGGGAGGTGTGTCCAGTTTGTTTCAGAATCTCGGGGTGTCCGTAACTCCGATCCAA
AGGATTGTCCTGAGCGGTGAAAATGGGCTGAAGATCGACATCCATGTCATCATCCCGTATGAAGGTCTGA
GCGGCGACCAAATGGGCCAGATCGAAAAAATTTTTAAGGTGGTGTACCCTGTGGATGATCATCACTTTAA
GGTGATCCTGCACTATGGCACACTGGTAATCGACGGGGTTACGCCGAACATGATCGACTATTTCGGACGG
CCGTATGAAGGCATCGCCGTGTTCGACGGCAAAAAGATCACTGTAACAGGGACCCTGTGGAACGGCAACA
AAATTATCGACGAGCGCCTGATCAACCCCGACGGCTCCCTGCTGTTCCGAGTAACCATCAACGGAGTGAC
CGGCTGGCGGCTGTGCGAACGCATTCTGGCGTAAGGATCCACCGGATCTAGATAACTGATCATAATCAGC
CATACCACATTTGTAGAGGTTTTACTTGCTTTAAAAAACCTCCCACACCTCCCCCTGAACCTGAAACATA
AAATGAATGCAATTGTTGTTGTTAACTTGTTTATTGCAGCTTATAATGGTTACAAATAAAGCAATAGCAT
CACAAATTTCACAAATAAAGCATTTTTTTCACTGCATTCTAGTTGTGGTTTGTCCAAACTCATCAATGTA
TCTTAACGCGTCGATCATATTCAATAACCCTTAATATAACTTCGTATAATGTATGCTATACGAAGTTATT
AGGTCTGAAGAGGAGTTTACGTCCAGCCAAGCTTAGGATCTCGACCTCGAAATTCTACCGGGTAGGGGAG
GCGCTTTTCCCAAGGCAGTCTGGAGCATGCGCTTTAGCAGCCCCGCTGGGCACTTGGCGCTACACAAGTG
GCCTCTGGCCTCGCACACATTCCACATCCACCGGTAGGCGCCAACCGACTCCGTTCTTTGGTGGCCCCTT
CGCGCCACCTTCTACTCCTCCCCTAGTCAGGAAGTTCCCCCCCGCCCCGCAGCTCGCGTCGTGCAGGACG
TGACAAATGGAAGTAGCACGTCTCACTAGTCTCGTGCAGATGGACAGCACCGCTGAGCAATGGAAGCGGG
TAGGCCTTTGGGGCAGCGGCCAATAGCAGCTTTGCTCCTTCGCTTTCTGGGCTCAGAGGCTGGGAAGGGG
TGGGTCCGGGGGCGGGCTCAGGGGCGGGCTCAGGGGCGGGGCGGGCGCCCGAAGGTCCTCCGGAGGCCCG
GCATTCTGCACGCTTCAAAAGCGCACGTCTGCCGCGCTGTTCTCCTCTTCCTCATCTCCGGGCCTTTCGA
CCTGCATCCATCTAGATCTCGAGCAGCTGAAGCTTACCGCTAGCATGGATAGATCCGGAAAGCCTGAACT
CACCGCGACGTCTGTCGAGAAGTTTCTGATCGAAAAGTTCGACAGCGTCTCCGACCTGATGCAGCTCTCG
GAGGGCGAAGAATCTCGTGCTTTCAGCTTCGATGTAGGAGGGCGTGGATATGTCCTGCGGGTAAATAGCT
GCGCCGATGGTTTCTACAAAGATCGTTATGTTTATCGGCACTTTGCATCGGCCGCGCTCCCGATTCCGGA
AGTGCTTGACATTGGGGAATTCAGCGAGAGCCTGACCTATTGCATCTCCCGCCGTGCACAGGGTGTCACG
TTGCAAGACCTGCCTGAAACCGAACTGCCCGCTGTTCTGCAGCCGGTCGCGGAGGCCATGGATGCGATCG
CTGCGGCCGATCTTAGCCAGACGAGCGGGTTCGGCCCATTCGGACCGCAAGGAATCGGTCAATACACTAC
ATGGCGTGATTTCATATGCGCGATTGCTGATCCCCATGTGTATCACTGGCAAACTGTGATGGACGACACC
GTCAGTGCGTCCGTCGCGCAGGCTCTCGATGAGCTGATGCTTTGGGCCGAGGACTGCCCCGAAGTCCGGC
ACCTCGTGCACGCGGATTTCGGCTCCAACAATGTCCTGACGGACAATGGCCGCATAACAGCGGTCATTGA
CTGGAGCGAGGCGATGTTCGGGGATTCCCAATACGAGGTCGCCAACATCTTCTTCTGGAGGCCGTGGTTG
GCTTGTATGGAGCAGCAGACGCGCTACTTCGAGCGGAGGCATCCGGAGCTTGCAGGATCGCCGCGGCTCC
GGGCGTATATGCTCCGCATTGGTCTTGACCAACTCTATCAGAGCTTGGTTGACGGCAATTTCGATGATGC
AGCTTGGGCGCAGGGTCGATGCGACGCAATCGTCCGATCCGGAGCCGGGACTGTCGGGCGTACACAAATC
GCCCGCAGAAGCGCGGCCGTCTGGACCGATGGCTGTGTAGAAGTACTCGCCGATAGTGGAAACCGACGCC
CCAGCACTCGTCCGAGGGCAAAGGAATAGGCTAGCCGCCCGCCCCACGACCCGCAGCGCCCGACCGAAAG
GAGCGCACGACCCCATGCATCGATGATATCAGATCCCCGGGATGCAGAAATTGATGATCTATTAAACAAT
AAAGATGTCCACTAAAATGGAAGTTTTTCCTGTCATACTTTGTTAAGAAGGGTGAGAACAGAGTACCTAC
ATTTTGAATGGAAGGATTGGAGCTACGGGGGTGGGGGTGGGGTGGGATTAGATAAATGCCTGCTCTTTAC
TGAAGGCTCTTTACTATTGCTTTATGATAATGTTTCATAGTTGGATATCATAATTTAAACAAGCAAAACC
AAATTAAGGGCCAGCTCATTCCTCCCACTCATGATCTATAGATCTATAGATCTCTCGTGGGATCATTGTT
TTTCTCTTGATTCCCACTTTGTGGTTCTAAGTACTGTGGTTTCCAAATGTGTCAGTTTCATAGCCTGAAG
AACGAGATCAGCAGCCTCTGTTCCACATACACTTCATTCTCAGTATTGTTTTGCCAAGTTCTAATTCCAT
CAGAAGCTGGTCGAGATCCGGAACCCTTAATATAACTTCGTATAATGTATGCTATACGAAGTTATTAGGT
CCCTCGAAGAGGTTCACTAAGATCTTTCTTGCTTTTACTTTTACTTCCTTAATACTCAAGTACAATTTTA
ATGGAGTACTTTTTTACTTTTACTCAAGTAAGATTCTAGCCAGATACTTTTACTTTTAATTGAGTAAAAT
TTTCCCTAAGTACTTGTACTTTCACTTGAGTAAAATTTTTGAGTACTTTTTACACCTCTGTCAAGAACCA
TATGCCGGTACCCAATTCGCCCTATAGTGAGTCGTATTACGCGCGCTCACTGGCCGTCGTTTTACAACGT
CGTGACTGGGAAAACCCTGGCGTTACCCAACTTAATCGCCTTGCAGCACATCCCCCTTTCGCCAGCTGGC
GTAATAGCGAAGAGGCCCGCACCGATCGCCCTTCCCAACAGTTGCGCAGCCTGAATGGCGAATGGG
[124 nt withheld, positions 8467-8590]
C
[91 nt withheld, positions 8592-8682]
A
[49 nt withheld, positions 8684-8732]
CCTTTGACGTTGGAGTCCACGTTCTTT
[37 nt withheld, positions 8760-8796]
ACCCTATCTCGGTCTATTCTTTTGATTTATAAGGGATTTTGCCGATTTCGGCCTATTGGTTAAAAAATGA
GCTGATTTAACAAAAATTTAACGCGAATTTTAACAAAATATTAACGCTTACAATTTAGGTGGCACTTTTC
GGGGAAATGTGCGCGGAACCCCTATTTGTTTATTTTTCTAAATACATTCAAATATGTATCCGCTCATGAG
ACAATAACCCTGATAAATGCTTCAATAATATTGAAAAAGGAAGAGTATGAGTATTCAACATTTCCGTGTC
GCCCTTATTCCCTTTTTTGCGGCATTTTGCCTTCCTGTTTTTGCTCACCCAGAAACGCTGGTGAAAGTAA
AAGATGCTGAAGATCAGTTGGGTGCACGAGTGGGTTACATCGAACTGGATCTCAACAGCGGTAAGATCCT
TGAGAGTTTTCGCCCCGAAGAACGTTTTCCAATGATGAGCACTTTTAAAGTTCTGCTATGTGGCGCGGTA
TTATCCCGTATTGACGCCGGGCAAGAGCAACTCGGTCGCCGCATACACTATTCTCAGAATGACTTGGTTG
AGTACTCACCAGTCACAGAAAAGCATCTTACGGATGGCATGACAGTAAGAGAATTATGCAGTGCTGCCAT
AACCATGAGTGATAACACTGCGGCCAACTTACTTCTGACAACGATCGGAGGACCGAAGGAGCTAACCGCT
TTTTTGCACAACATGGGGGATCATGTAACTCGCCTTGATCGTTGGGAACCGGAGCTGAATGAAGCCATAC
CAAACGACGAGCGTGACACCACGATGCCTGTAGCAATGGCAACAACGTTGCGCAAACTATTAACTGGCGA
ACTACTTACTCTAGCTTCCCGGCAACAATTAATAGACTGGATGGAGGCGGATAAAGTTGCAGGACCACTT
CTGCGCTCGGCCCTTCCGGCTGGCTGGTTTATTGCTGATAAATCTGGAGCCGGTGAGCGTGGGTCTCGCG
GTATCATTGCAGCACTGGGGCCAGATGGTAAGCCCTCCCGTATCGTAGTTATCTACACGACGGGGAGTCA
GGCAACTATGGATGAACGAAATAGACAGATCGCTGAGATAGGTGCCTCACTGATTAAGCATTGGTAACTG
TCAGACCAAGTTTACTCATATATACTTTAGATTGATTTAAAACTTCATTTTTAATTTAAAAGGATCTAGG
TGAAGATCCTTTTTGATAATCTCATGACCAAAATCCCTTAACGTGAGTTTTCGTTCCACTGAGCGTCAGA
CCCCGTAGAAAAGATCAAAGGATCTTCTTGAGATCCTTTTTTTCTGCGCGTAATCTGCTGCTTGCAAACA
AAAAAACCACCGCTACCAGCGGTGGTTTGTTTGCCGGATCAAGAGCTACCAACTCTTTTTCCGAAGGTAA
CTGGCTTCAGCAGAGCGCAGATACCAAATACTGTCCTTCTAGTGTAGCCGTAGTTAGGCCACCACTTCAA
GAACTCTGTAGCACCGCCTACATACCTCGCTCTGCTAATCCTGTTACCAGTGGCTGCTGCCAGTGGCGAT
AAGTCGTGTCTTACCGGGTTGGACTCAAGACGATAGTTACCGGATAAGGCGCAGCGGTCGGGCTGAACGG
GGGGTTCGTGCACACAGCCCAGCTTGGAGCGAACGACCTACACCGAACTGAGATACCTACAGCGTGAGCT
ATGAGAAAGCGCCACGCTTCCCGAAGGGAGAAAGGCGGACAGGTATCCGGTAAGCGGCAGGGTCGGAACA
GGAGAGCGCACGAGGGAGCTTCCAGGGGGAAACGCCTGGTATCTTTATAGTCCTGTCGGGTTTCGCCACC
TCTGACTTGAGCGTCGATTTTTGTGATGCTCGTCAGGGGGGCGGAGCCTATGGAAAAACGCCAGCAACGC
GGCCTTTTTACGGTTCCTGGCCTTTTGCTGGCCTTTTGCTCACATGTTCTTTCCTGCGTTATCCCCTGAT
TCTGTGGATAACCGTATTACCGCCTTTGAGTGAGCTGATACCGCTCGCCGCAGCCGAACGACCGAGCGCA
GCGAGTCAGTGAGCGAGGAAGCGGAAGAGCGCCCAATACGCAAACCGCCTCTCCCCGCGCGTTGGCCGAT
TCATTAATGCAGCTGGCACGACAGGTTTCCC
Features (pLannotate 1.2.2; 26 found; start..end, strand, type, name):
     33..54      +  protein_bind   CAP binding site: CAP binding activates transcription in the presence of cAMP. E. coli catabolite activator protein
     69..99      +  promoter       lac promoter: promoter for the E. coli lac operon
    103..125     +  protein_bind   lac operator (fragment): The lac repressor binds to the lac operator to inhibit transcription in E. coli. This inhibition can be relieved by adding lactose or isopropyl-β-D-thiogalactopyranoside (IPTG). lac repressor encoded by lacI
    168..186     +  promoter       T3 promoter: promoter for bacteriophage T3 RNA polymerase
    464..843     +  enhancer       CMV enhancer: human cytomegalovirus immediate early enhancer
    845..1122    +  promoter       chicken β-actin promoter: No description available
   1124..2141    +  intron         chimeric intron: chimera between introns from chicken β-actin and rabbit β-globin
   2213..3937    +  CDS            TIR1B_ORYSJ: Experimental evidence at transcript level: Swiss-Prot protein existence level 2. From Oryza sativa subsp. japonica (Rice).
   4016..4219    +  CDS            mini-AID: minimal degron from the auxin-responsive IAA17 protein of Arabidopsis thaliana (Kubota et al., 2013) acts as an auxin-inducible degron (AID) in the presence of TIR1
   4226..4942    +  CDS            EGFP: EGFP is a basic (constitutively fluorescent) green fluorescent protein published in 1996, derived from Aequorea victoria. It is reported to be a rapidly-maturing weak dimer with moderate acid sensitivity.
   4955..4978    +  misc_feature   MCS (fragment): multiple cloning site
   4979..5494    +  CDS            Nluc: NanoLuc® luciferase human codon-optimized
   5517..5601    +  CDS            large T antigen (fragment): large T antigen from SV40 (simian virus 40)
   5624..5745    +  polyA_signal   SV40 poly(A) signal: SV40 polyadenylation signal
   5776..5809    -  protein_bind   loxP: Cre-mediated recombination occurs in the 8-bp core sequence (GCATACAT). Cre recombinase
   5870..6369    +  promoter       PGK promoter: mouse phosphoglycerate kinase 1 promoter
   6429..7449    +  CDS            HygR (fragment): aminoglycoside phosphotransferase from E. coli; aph(4)-Ia; confers resistance to hygromycin
   7533..7985    +  polyA_signal   PGK poly(A) signal: mouse phosphoglycerate kinase 1 polyadenylation signal
   8012..8045    -  protein_bind   loxP: Cre-mediated recombination occurs in the 8-bp core sequence (GCATACAT). Cre recombinase
   8281..8299    -  promoter       T7 promoter: promoter for bacteriophage T7 RNA polymerase
   8307..8462    +  CDS            lacZα (fragment): LacZα fragment of β-galactosidase; lacZ fragment
   8467..8895    +  rep_origin     f1 ori (sequence partly withheld): f1 bacteriophage origin of replication; arrow indicates direction of (+) strand synthesis
   8948..9052    +  promoter       AmpR promoter: bla
   9053..9913    +  CDS            AmpR: β-lactamase; bla; confers resistance to ampicillin, carbenicillin, and related antibiotics
  10084..10672   +  rep_origin     ori: high-copy-number ColE1/pMB1/pBR322/pUC origin of replication
  10855..20      +  CDS            lacI (fragment) (across the origin): lac repressor; lacI; The lac repressor binds to the lac operator to inhibit transcription in E. coli. This inhibition can be relieved by adding lactose or isopropyl-β-D-thiogalactopyranoside (IPTG).
