>Addgene plasmid #140658 | pMK427 (OsTIR1(WT) mAID-EGFP-Nluc) | addgene full sequence | sequence record 296198 | Addgene NGS Result
GACTGGAAAGCGGGCAGTGAGCGCAACGCAATTAATGTGAGTTAGCTCACTCATTAGGCACCCCAGGCTT
TACACTTTATGCTTCCGGCTCGTATGTTGTGTGGAATTGTGAGCGGATAACAATTTCACACAGGAAACAG
CTATGACCATGATTACGCCAAGCGCGCAATTAACCCTCACTAAAGGGAACAAAAGCTGGAGCTCGGATCT
GCTGGGCTTGCTGAAGGTAGGGGGTCAAGAACCAGAGGTGTAAAGTACTTGAGTAATTTTACTTGATTAC
TGTACTTAAGTATTATTTTTGGGGATTTTTACTTTACTTGAGTACAATTAAAAATCAATACTTTTACTTT
TACTTAATTACATTTTTTTAGAAAAAAAAGTACTTTTTACTCCTTACAATTTTATTTACAGTCAAAAAGT
ACTTATTTTTTGGAGATCACTTGGGCCCTCTAGATGCATGCTCGACATTGATTATTGACTAGTTATTAAT
AGTAATCAATTACGGGGTCATTAGTTCATAGCCCATATATGGAGTTCCGCGTTACATAACTTACGGTAAA
TGGCCCGCCTGGCTGACCGCCCAACGACCCCCGCCCATTGACGTCAATAATGACGTATGTTCCCATAGTA
ACGCCAATAGGGACTTTCCATTGACGTCAATGGGTGGAGTATTTACGGTAAACTGCCCACTTGGCAGTAC
ATCAAGTGTATCATATGCCAAGTACGCCCCCTATTGACGTCAATGACGGTAAATGGCCCGCCTGGCATTA
TGCCCAGTACATGACCTTATGGGACTTTCCTACTTGGCAGTACATCTACGTATTAGTCATCGCTATTACC
ATGGTCGAGGTGAGCCCCACGTTCTGCTTCACTCTCCCCATCTCCCCCCCCTCCCCACCCCCAATTTTGT
ATTTATTTATTTTTTAATTATTTTGTGCAGCGATGGGGGCGGGGGGGGGGGGGGGGCGCGCGCSRGGSGG
GGGGGGGSGGGGSGRGGGGSGGGGSGGGGSGAGGCGGAGAGGTGCGGCGGCAGCCAATCAGAGCGGCGCG
CTCCGAAAGTTTCCTTTTATGGCGAGGCGGCGGCGGCGGCGGCCCTATAAAAAGCGAAGCGCGCGGCGGG
CGGGAGTCGCTGCGCGCTGCCTTCGCCCCGTGCCCCGCTCCGCCGCCGCCTCGCGCCGCCCGCCCCGGCT
CTGACTGACCGCGTTACTCCCACAGGTGAGCGGGCGGGACGGCCCTTCTCCTCCGGGCTGTAATTAGCGC
TTGGTTTAATGACGGCTTGTTTCTTTTCTGTGGCTGCGTGAAAGCCTTGAGGGGCTCCGGGAGGGCCCTT
TGTGCGGGGGGAGCGGCTCGGGGGGTGCGTGCGTGTGTGTGTGCGTGGGGAGCGCCGCGTGCGGCTCCGC
GCTGCCCGGCGGCTGTGAGCGCTGCGGGCGCGGCGCGGGGCTTTGTGCGCTCCGCAGTGTGCGCGAGGGG
AGCGCGGCCGGGGGCGGTGCCCCGCGGTGCGGGGGGGGCTGCGAGGGGAACAAAGGCTGCGTGCGGGGTG
TGTGCGTGGGGGGGTGAGCAGGGGGTGTGGGCGCGTCGGTCGGGCTGCAACCCCCCCTGCACCCCCCTCC
CCGAGTTGCTGAGCACGGCCCGGCTTCGGGTGCGGGGCTCCGTACGGGGCGTGGCGCGGGGCTCGCCGTG
CCGGGCGGGGGGTGGCGGCAGGTGGGGGTGCCGGGCGGGGCGGGGCCGCCTCGGGCCGGGGRGGGCTCGG
GGGAGGGGCGCGGCGGCCCCCGGAGCGCCGGCGGCTGTCGAGGCGCGGCGAGCCGCAGCCATTGCCTTTT
ATGGTAATCGTGCGAGAGGGCGCAGGGACTTCCTTTGTCCCAAATCTGTGCGGAGCCGAAATCTGGGAGG
CGCCGCCGCACCCCCTCTAGCGGGCGCGGGGCGAAGCGGTGCGGCGCCGGCAGGAAGGAAATGGGCGGGG
AGGGCCTTCGTGCGTCGCCGCGCCGCCGTCCCCTTCTCCCTCTCCAGCCTCGGGGCTGTCCGCGGGGGGA
CGGCTGCCTTCGGGGGGGACGGGGCAGGGCGGGGTTCGGCTTCTGGCGTGTGACCGGCGGCTCTAGAGCC
TCTGCTAACCATGTTCATGCCTTCTTCTTTTTCCTACAGCTCCTGGGCAACGTGCTGGTTATTGTGCTGT
CTCATCATTTTGGCAAAGAATTCCTCGAAGCGCTGCCACCATGACATACTTTCCTGAAGAGGTCGTCGAA
CACATTTTTAGCTTCCTGCCTGCACAGAGAGATAGAAACACAGTGAGCCTGGTCTGCAAAGTGTGGTACG
AGATCGAACGCCTGAGCCGGAGAGGAGTGTTCGTCGGCAACTGCTATGCTGTGAGAGCAGGCAGGGTCGC
CGCTAGGTTTCCAAATGTGCGCGCACTGACCGTCAAGGGGAAACCCCACTTCGCCGACTTTAACCTGGTG
CCCCCTGATTGGGGAGGATACGCCGGCCCTTGGATCGAGGCAGCCGCTCGCGGCTGTCATGGACTGGAGG
AACTGCGCATGAAGCGAATGGTGGTCTCTGACGAAAGTCTGGAGCTGCTGGCTCGGAGCTTCCCTAGGTT
TCGCGCACTGGTGCTGATTTCTTGCGAAGGCTTCAGCACCGATGGACTGGCAGCCGTGGCCTCCCACTGT
AAGCTGCTGCGGGAGCTGGACCTCCAGGAGAATGAAGTGGAGGATAGAGGCCCCAGATGGCTGTCTTGCT
TCCCAGACTCATGTACCAGCCTGGTGTCCCTGAACTTTGCCTGCATCAAAGGCGAAGTGAATGCTGGGTC
CCTGGAGCGGCTGGTCTCAAGAAGCCCCAACCTGAGGTCTCTGCGGCTGAACCGGAGCGTGAGCGTGGAC
ACTCTGGCTAAGATTCTGCTGAGAACCCCTAACCTGGAGGATCTGGGAACCGGCAATCTGACAGACGATT
TCCAGACAGAATCCTACTTTAAACTGACTTCTGCCCTGGAGAAGTGTAAAATGCTGAGGAGTCTGTCAGG
ATTCTGGGATGCTTCACCCGTGTGCCTGAGCTTTATCTACCCTCTGTGTGCACAGCTGACAGGCCTGAAC
CTGAGCTATGCACCAACCCTGGACGCCAGTGATCTGACAAAGATGATCTCACGCTGCGTGAAACTCCAGC
GACTGTGGGTGCTGGACTGTATTTCCGATAAGGGGCTCCAGGTGGTCGCCAGCTCCTGCAAGGACCTCCA
GGAGCTGAGAGTGTTCCCATCTGATTTTTACGTGGCCGGATATAGTGCTGTCACTGAGGAAGGCCTGGTG
GCAGTCTCACTGGGATGCCCAAAGCTGAACAGCCTGCTGTATTTCTGTCATCAGATGACTAATGCTGCAC
TGGTGACCGTCGCCAAGAACTGCCCTAATTTCACCCGATTTCGGCTGTGTATTCTGGAACCAGGCAAACC
CGACGTGGTCACATCCCAGCCACTGGATGAAGGGTTTGGAGCTATCGTGAGAGAGTGCAAGGGACTCCAG
AGGCTGAGCATTTCCGGCCTGCTGACAGACAAAGTGTTCATGTACATCGGCAAGTATGCTAAGCAGCTGG
AGATGCTGAGCATTGCATTTGCCGGAGACTCCGATAAGGGCATGATGCACGTGATGAACGGGTGTAAGAA
TCTGCGAAAACTGGAAATCCGGGACAGCCCTTTCGGGGATGCCGCTCTGCTGGGAAACTTTGCCAGATAC
GAGACAATGAGGAGCCTGTGGATGTCTAGTTGCAATGTGACTCTGAAGGGCTGTCAGGTCCTGGCTAGTA
AAATGCCTATGCTGAACGTGGAAGTCATTAATGAGCGGGACGGGTCTAACGAAATGGAGGAAAATCATGG
CGACCTGCCAAAGGTGGAGAAACTGTATGTGTATCGGACCACCGCAGGGGCAAGAGATGATGCTCCCAAC
TTTGTGAAGATTCTGAGATCAGGAAGCGGAGCTACTAACTTCAGCCTGCTGAAGCAGGCTGGAGACGTGG
AGGAGAACCCTGGACCTAGATCTAAGGAGAAGAGTGCTTGTCCTAAAGATCCAGCCAAACCTCCGGCCAA
GGCACAAGTTGTGGGATGGCCACCGGTGAGATCATACCGGAAGAACGTGATGGTTTCCTGCCAAAAATCA
AGCGGTGGCCCGGAGGCGGCGGCGTTCGTGAAGGTATCAATGGACGGAGCACCGTACTTGAGGAAAATCG
ATTTGAGGATGTATAAAGCTAGCATGGTGAGCAAGGGCGAGGAGCTGTTCACCGGGGTGGTGCCCATCCT
GGTCGAGCTGGACGGCGACGTAAACGGCCACAAGTTCAGCGTGTCCGGCGAGGGCGAGGGCGATGCCACC
TACGGCAAGCTGACCCTGAAGTTCATCTGCACCACCGGCAAGCTGCCCGTGCCCTGGCCCACCCTCGTGA
CCACCCTGACCTACGGCGTGCAGTGCTTCAGCCGCTACCCCGACCACATGAAGCAGCACGACTTCTTCAA
GTCCGCCATGCCCGAAGGCTACGTCCAGGAGCGCACCATCTTCTTCAAGGACGACGGCAACTACAAGACC
CGCGCCGAGGTGAAGTTCGAGGGCGACACCCTGGTGAACCGCATCGAGCTGAAGGGCATCGACTTCAAGG
AGGACGGCAACATCCTGGGGCACAAGCTGGAGTACAACTACAACAGCCACAACGTCTATATCATGGCCGA
CAAGCAGAAGAACGGCATCAAGGTGAACTTCAAGATCCGCCACAACATCGAGGACGGCAGCGTGCAGCTC
GCCGACCACTACCAGCAGAACACCCCCATCGGCGACGGCCCCGTGCTGCTGCCCGACAACCACTACCTGA
GCACCCAGTCCGCCCTGAGCAAAGACCCCAACGAGAAGCGCGATCACATGGTCCTGCTGGAGTTCGTGAC
CGCCGCCGGGATCACTCTCGGCATGGACGAGCTGTACAAGGGTGCAGGCGCCCAAGCTTCGAATTCTGCA
GTCGACATGGTCTTCACACTCGAAGATTTCGTTGGGGACTGGCGACAGACAGCCGGCTACAACCTGGACC
AAGTCCTTGAACAGGGAGGTGTGTCCAGTTTGTTTCAGAATCTCGGGGTGTCCGTAACTCCGATCCAAAG
GATTGTCCTGAGCGGTGAAAATGGGCTGAAGATCGACATCCATGTCATCATCCCGTATGAAGGTCTGAGC
GGCGACCAAATGGGCCAGATCGAAAAAATTTTTAAGGTGGTGTACCCTGTGGATGATCATCACTTTAAGG
TGATCCTGCACTATGGCACACTGGTAATCGACGGGGTTACGCCGAACATGATCGACTATTTCGGACGGCC
GTATGAAGGCATCGCCGTGTTCGACGGCAAAAAGATCACTGTAACAGGGACCCTGTGGAACGGCAACAAA
ATTATCGACGAGCGCCTGATCAACCCCGACGGCTCCCTGCTGTTCCGAGTAACCATCAACGGAGTGACCG
GCTGGCGGCTGTGCGAACGCATTCTGGCGTAAGGATCCACCGGATCTAGATAACTGATCATAATCAGCCA
TACCACATTTGTAGAGGTTTTACTTGCTTTAAAAAACCTCCCACACCTCCCCCTGAACCTGAAACATAAA
ATGAATGCAATTGTTGTTGTTAACTTGTTTATTGCAGCTTATAATGGTTACAAATAAAGCAATAGCATCA
CAAATTTCACAAATAAAGCATTTTTTTCACTGCATTCTAGTTGTGGTTTGTCCAAACTCATCAATGTATC
TTAACGCGTCGATCATATTCAATAACCCTTAATATAACTTCGTATAATGTATGCTATACGAAGTTATTAG
GTCTGAAGAGGAGTTTACGTCCAGCCAAGCTTAGGATCTCGACCTCGAAATTCTACCGGGTAGGGGAGGC
GCTTTTCCCAAGGCAGTCTGGAGCATGCGCTTTAGCAGCCCCGCTGGGCACTTGGCGCTACACAAGTGGC
CTCTGGCCTCGCACACATTCCACATCCACCGGTAGGCGCCAACCGACTCCGTTCTTTGGTGGCCCCTTCG
CGCCACCTTCTACTCCTCCCCTAGTCAGGAAGTTCCCCCCCGCCCCGCAGCTCGCGTCGTGCAGGACGTG
ACAAATGGAAGTAGCACGTCTCACTAGTCTCGTGCAGATGGACAGCACCGCTGAGCAATGGAAGCGGGTA
GGCCTTTGGGGCAGCGGCCAATAGCAGCTTTGCTCCTTCGCTTTCTGGGCTCAGAGGCTGGGAAGGGGTG
GGTCCGGGGGCGGGCTCAGGGGCGGGCTCAGGGGCGGGGCGGGCGCCCGAAGGTCCTCCGGAGGCCCGGC
ATTCTGCACGCTTCAAAAGCGCACGTCTGCCGCGCTGTTCTCCTCTTCCTCATCTCCGGGCCTTTCGACC
TGCATCCATCTAGATCTCGAGCAGCTGAAGCTTACCGCTAGCATGGATAGATCCGGAAAGCCTGAACTCA
CCGCGACGTCTGTCGAGAAGTTTCTGATCGAAAAGTTCGACAGCGTCTCCGACCTGATGCAGCTCTCGGA
GGGCGAAGAATCTCGTGCTTTCAGCTTCGATGTAGGAGGGCGTGGATATGTCCTGCGGGTAAATAGCTGC
GCCGATGGTTTCTACAAAGATCGTTATGTTTATCGGCACTTTGCATCGGCCGCGCTCCCGATTCCGGAAG
TGCTTGACATTGGGGAATTCAGCGAGAGCCTGACCTATTGCATCTCCCGCCGTGCACAGGGTGTCACGTT
GCAAGACCTGCCTGAAACCGAACTGCCCGCTGTTCTGCAGCCGGTCGCGGAGGCCATGGATGCGATCGCT
GCGGCCGATCTTAGCCAGACGAGCGGGTTCGGCCCATTCGGACCGCAAGGAATCGGTCAATACACTACAT
GGCGTGATTTCATATGCGCGATTGCTGATCCCCATGTGTATCACTGGCAAACTGTGATGGACGACACCGT
CAGTGCGTCCGTCGCGCAGGCTCTCGATGAGCTGATGCTTTGGGCCGAGGACTGCCCCGAAGTCCGGCAC
CTCGTGCACGCGGATTTCGGCTCCAACAATGTCCTGACGGACAATGGCCGCATAACAGCGGTCATTGACT
GGAGCGAGGCGATGTTCGGGGATTCCCAATACGAGGTCGCCAACATCTTCTTCTGGAGGCCGTGGTTGGC
TTGTATGGAGCAGCAGACGCGCTACTTCGAGCGGAGGCATCCGGAGCTTGCAGGATCGCCGCGGCTCCGG
GCGTATATGCTCCGCATTGGTCTTGACCAACTCTATCAGAGCTTGGTTGACGGCAATTTCGATGATGCAG
CTTGGGCGCAGGGTCGATGCGACGCAATCGTCCGATCCGGAGCCGGGACTGTCGGGCGTACACAAATCGC
CCGCAGAAGCGCGGCCGTCTGGACCGATGGCTGTGTAGAAGTACTCGCCGATAGTGGAAACCGACGCCCC
AGCACTCGTCCGAGGGCAAAGGAATAGGCTAGCCGCCCGCCCCACGACCCGCAGCGCCCGACCGAAAGGA
GCGCACGACCCCATGCATCGATGATATCAGATCCCCGGGATGCAGAAATTGATGATCTATTAAACAATAA
AGATGTCCACTAAAATGGAAGTTTTTCCTGTCATACTTTGTTAAGAAGGGTGAGAACAGAGTACCTACAT
TTTGAATGGAAGGATTGGAGCTACGGGGGTGGGGGTGGGGTGGGATTAGATAAATGCCTGCTCTTTACTG
AAGGCTCTTTACTATTGCTTTATGATAATGTTTCATAGTTGGATATCATAATTTAAACAAGCAAAACCAA
ATTAAGGGCCAGCTCATTCCTCCCACTCATGATCTATAGATCTATAGATCTCTCGTGGGATCATTGTTTT
TCTCTTGATTCCCACTTTGTGGTTCTAAGTACTGTGGTTTCCAAATGTGTCAGTTTCATAGCCTGAAGAA
CGAGATCAGCAGCCTCTGTTCCACATACACTTCATTCTCAGTATTGTTTTGCCAAGTTCTAATTCCATCA
GAAGCTGGTCGAGATCCGGAACCCTTAATATAACTTCGTATAATGTATGCTATACGAAGTTATTAGGTCC
CTCGAAGAGGTTCACTAAGATCTTTCTTGCTTTTACTTTTACTTCCTTAATACTCAAGTACAATTTTAAT
GGAGTACTTTTTTACTTTTACTCAAGTAAGATTCTAGCCAGATACTTTTACTTTTAATTGAGTAAAATTT
TCCCTAAGTACTTGTACTTTCACTTGAGTAAAATTTTTGAGTACTTTTTACACCTCTGTCAAGAACCATA
TGCCGGTACCCAATTCGCCCTATAGTGAGTCGTATTACGCGCGCTCACTGGCCGTCGTTTTACAACGTCG
TGACTGGGAAAACCCTGGCGTTACCCAACTTAATCGCCTTGCAGCACATCCCCCTTTCGCCAGCTGGCGT
AATAGCGAAGAGGCCCGCACCGATCGCCCTTCCCAACAGTTGCGCAGCCTGAATGGCGAATGGG
[59 nt withheld, positions 8465-8523]
ACCACACCCGCC
[52 nt withheld, positions 8536-8587]
C
[91 nt withheld, positions 8589-8679]
A
[49 nt withheld, positions 8681-8729]
CCTTTGACGTTGGAGTCCACGTTCTTT
[37 nt withheld, positions 8757-8793]
ACCCTATCTCGGTCTATTCTTTTGATTTATAAGGGATTTTGCCGATTTCGGCCTATTGGTTAAAAAATGA
GCTGATTTAACAAAAATTTAACGCGAATTTTAACAAAATATTAACGCTTACAATTTAGGTGGCACTTTTC
GGGGAAATGTGCGCGGAACCCCTATTTGTTTATTTTTCTAAATACATTCAAATATGTATCCGCTCATGAG
ACAATAACCCTGATAAATGCTTCAATAATATTGAAAAAGGAAGAGTATGAGTATTCAACATTTCCGTGTC
GCCCTTATTCCCTTTTTTGCGGCATTTTGCCTTCCTGTTTTTGCTCACCCAGAAACGCTGGTGAAAGTAA
AAGATGCTGAAGATCAGTTGGGTGCACGAGTGGGTTACATCGAACTGGATCTCAACAGCGGTAAGATCCT
TGAGAGTTTTCGCCCCGAAGAACGTTTTCCAATGATGAGCACTTTTAAAGTTCTGCTATGTGGCGCGGTA
TTATCCCGTATTGACGCCGGGCAAGAGCAACTCGGTCGCCGCATACACTATTCTCAGAATGACTTGGTTG
AGTACTCACCAGTCACAGAAAAGCATCTTACGGATGGCATGACAGTAAGAGAATTATGCAGTGCTGCCAT
AACCATGAGTGATAACACTGCGGCCAACTTACTTCTGACAACGATCGGAGGACCGAAGGAGCTAACCGCT
TTTTTGCACAACATGGGGGATCATGTAACTCGCCTTGATCGTTGGGAACCGGAGCTGAATGAAGCCATAC
CAAACGACGAGCGTGACACCACGATGCCTGTAGCAATGGCAACAACGTTGCGCAAACTATTAACTGGCGA
ACTACTTACTCTAGCTTCCCGGCAACAATTAATAGACTGGATGGAGGCGGATAAAGTTGCAGGACCACTT
CTGCGCTCGGCCCTTCCGGCTGGCTGGTTTATTGCTGATAAATCTGGAGCCGGTGAGCGTGGGTCTCGCG
GTATCATTGCAGCACTGGGGCCAGATGGTAAGCCCTCCCGTATCGTAGTTATCTACACGACGGGGAGTCA
GGCAACTATGGATGAACGAAATAGACAGATCGCTGAGATAGGTGCCTCACTGATTAAGCATTGGTAACTG
TCAGACCAAGTTTACTCATATATACTTTAGATTGATTTAAAACTTCATTTTTAATTTAAAAGGATCTAGG
TGAAGATCCTTTTTGATAATCTCATGACCAAAATCCCTTAACGTGAGTTTTCGTTCCACTGAGCGTCAGA
CCCCGTAGAAAAGATCAAAGGATCTTCTTGAGATCCTTTTTTTCTGCGCGTAATCTGCTGCTTGCAAACA
AAAAAACCACCGCTACCAGCGGTGGTTTGTTTGCCGGATCAAGAGCTACCAACTCTTTTTCCGAAGGTAA
CTGGCTTCAGCAGAGCGCAGATACCAAATACTGTTCTTCTAGTGTAGCCGTAGTTAGGCCACCACTTCAA
GAACTCTGTAGCACCGCCTACATACCTCGCTCTGCTAATCCTGTTACCAGTGGCTGCTGCCAGTGGCGAT
AAGTCGTGTCTTACCGGGTTGGACTCAAGACGATAGTTACCGGATAAGGCGCAGCGGTCGGGCTGAACGG
GGGGTTCGTGCACACAGCCCAGCTTGGAGCGAACGACCTACACCGAACTGAGATACCTACAGCGTGAGCT
ATGAGAAAGCGCCACGCTTCCCGAAGGGAGAAAGGCGGACAGGTATCCGGTAAGCGGCAGGGTCGGAACA
GGAGAGCGCACGAGGGAGCTTCCAGGGGGAAACGCCTGGTATCTTTATAGTCCTGTCGGGTTTCGCCACC
TCTGACTTGAGCGTCGATTTTTGTGATGCTCGTCAGGGGGGCGGAGCCTATGGAAAAACGCCAGCAACGC
GGCCTTTTTACGGTTCCTGGCCTTTTGCTGGCCTTTTGCTCACATGTTCTTTCCTGCGTTATCCCCTGAT
TCTGTGGATAACCGTATTACCGCCTTTGAGTGAGCTGATACCGCTCGCCGCAGCCGAACGACCGAGCGCA
GCGAGTCAGTGAGCGAGGAAGCGGAAGAGCGCCCAATACGCAAACCGCCTCTCCCCGCGCGTTGGCCGAT
TCATTAATGCAGCTGGCACGACAGGTTTCCC
Features (pLannotate 1.2.2; 26 found; start..end, strand, type, name):
     33..54      +  protein_bind   CAP binding site: CAP binding activates transcription in the presence of cAMP. E. coli catabolite activator protein
     69..99      +  promoter       lac promoter: promoter for the E. coli lac operon
    103..125     +  protein_bind   lac operator (fragment): The lac repressor binds to the lac operator to inhibit transcription in E. coli. This inhibition can be relieved by adding lactose or isopropyl-β-D-thiogalactopyranoside (IPTG). lac repressor encoded by lacI
    168..186     +  promoter       T3 promoter: promoter for bacteriophage T3 RNA polymerase
    464..843     +  enhancer       CMV enhancer: human cytomegalovirus immediate early enhancer
    845..1122    +  promoter       chicken β-actin promoter: No description available
   1123..2139    +  intron         chimeric intron: chimera between introns from chicken β-actin and rabbit β-globin
   2211..3935    +  CDS            TIR1B_ORYSJ: Experimental evidence at transcript level: Swiss-Prot protein existence level 2. From Oryza sativa subsp. japonica (Rice).
   4014..4217    +  CDS            mini-AID: minimal degron from the auxin-responsive IAA17 protein of Arabidopsis thaliana (Kubota et al., 2013) acts as an auxin-inducible degron (AID) in the presence of TIR1
   4224..4940    +  CDS            EGFP: EGFP is a basic (constitutively fluorescent) green fluorescent protein published in 1996, derived from Aequorea victoria. It is reported to be a rapidly-maturing weak dimer with moderate acid sensitivity.
   4953..4976    +  misc_feature   MCS (fragment): multiple cloning site
   4977..5492    +  CDS            Nluc: NanoLuc® luciferase human codon-optimized
   5515..5599    +  CDS            large T antigen (fragment): large T antigen from SV40 (simian virus 40)
   5622..5743    +  polyA_signal   SV40 poly(A) signal: SV40 polyadenylation signal
   5774..5807    -  protein_bind   loxP: Cre-mediated recombination occurs in the 8-bp core sequence (GCATACAT). Cre recombinase
   5868..6367    +  promoter       PGK promoter: mouse phosphoglycerate kinase 1 promoter
   6427..7447    +  CDS            HygR (fragment): aminoglycoside phosphotransferase from E. coli; aph(4)-Ia; confers resistance to hygromycin
   7531..7983    +  polyA_signal   PGK poly(A) signal: mouse phosphoglycerate kinase 1 polyadenylation signal
   8010..8043    -  protein_bind   loxP: Cre-mediated recombination occurs in the 8-bp core sequence (GCATACAT). Cre recombinase
   8279..8297    -  promoter       T7 promoter: promoter for bacteriophage T7 RNA polymerase
   8305..8460    +  CDS            lacZα (fragment): LacZα fragment of β-galactosidase; lacZ fragment
   8465..8919    +  rep_origin     f1 ori (sequence partly withheld): f1 bacteriophage origin of replication; arrow indicates direction of (+) strand synthesis
   8945..9049    +  promoter       AmpR promoter: bla
   9050..9910    +  CDS            AmpR: β-lactamase; bla; confers resistance to ampicillin, carbenicillin, and related antibiotics
  10081..10669   +  rep_origin     ori: high-copy-number ColE1/pMB1/pBR322/pUC origin of replication
  10852..20      +  CDS            lacI (fragment) (across the origin): lac repressor; lacI; The lac repressor binds to the lac operator to inhibit transcription in E. coli. This inhibition can be relieved by adding lactose or isopropyl-β-D-thiogalactopyranoside (IPTG).
