[The description below was written by a language model from this plasmid's Addgene catalogue record and pLannotate feature annotations shown in this document.]
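Description:
pMK427 (OsTIR1(WT) mAID-EGFP-Nluc) is a mammalian expression plasmid of about 10.9 kb built on the pTSAL200R175-CAGGS-EGFP backbone. It carries both halves of an auxin-inducible degron (AID) test system in one transcription unit. In E. coli it is maintained as a high-copy plasmid through a ColE1/pUC-type origin and selected with ampicillin (AmpR). An f1 origin, lac regulatory and lacZα remnants, and flanking T3 and T7 promoters are left over from the phagemid-type cloning backbone. The insert name includes "TOL2", which suggests the cassette is meant for Tol2 transposon-mediated genomic integration, but the transposon arms are not annotated in either feature table. The two tables (repository NGS and depositor sequence) agree apart from offsets of a few nucleotides.

Expression is driven by a CAG-type promoter made up of the CMV enhancer, the chicken β-actin promoter and a chimeric β-actin/β-globin intron. The open reading frame encodes wild-type rice (Oryza sativa) TIR1, the auxin-receptor F-box protein. According to the catalogue entry, a P2A self-cleaving peptide follows, then a reporter consisting of the mini-AID degron from Arabidopsis IAA17 fused to EGFP and NanoLuc luciferase. A short SV40 large T antigen fragment lies downstream of Nluc, and the unit ends in an SV40 poly(A) signal. The species field lists human, although the annotated coding parts come from plant, jellyfish and engineered sources.

A second cassette, with the PGK promoter, the hygromycin resistance gene and the PGK poly(A) signal, allows selection of stable mammalian transformants. It is flanked by loxP sites, so Cre can act on the marker. Because OsTIR1 and the degron-tagged reporter are co-expressed, auxin-triggered degradation can be measured by fluorescence or luminescence. The associated work developed the AID2 system, which suggests this wild-type OsTIR1 version represents the original AID configuration.
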