Addgene plasmid #140658: pMK427 (OsTIR1(WT) mAID-EGFP-Nluc)
Purpose: OsTIR1(WT)-P2A-mAID-EGFP-Nluc
Depositing lab: Masato Kanemaki. Depositing organization: National Institute of Genetics. Publication: The auxin-inducible degron 2 technology provides sharp degradation control in yeast, mammalian cells, and mice. Yesbolatova A, Saito Y, Kitamoto N, Makino-Itou H, Ajima R, Nakano R, Nakaoka H, Fukui K, Gamo K, Tominari Y, Takeuchi H, Saga Y, Hayashi KI, Kanemaki MT. Nat Commun. 2020 Nov 11;11(1):5701. doi: 10.1038/s41467-020-19532-z. PubMed 33177522.
Backbone
  Vector backbone: pTSAL200R175-CAGGS-EGFP
  Vector type: Mammalian Expression
  Selectable markers: Hygromycin
Growth in bacteria
  Bacterial resistance: Ampicillin, 100 μg/mL
  Growth temperature: 37°C
  Growth strain: DH5alpha
  Copy number: High Copy
Gene/Insert
  Gene/Insert name: OsTIR1(WT) mAID-EGFP-Nluc TOL2
  Species: H. sapiens (human)
Terms and licenses: Academic/Nonprofit Terms; Industry Terms: Not Available to Industry
How to cite: pMK427 (OsTIR1(WT) mAID-EGFP-Nluc) was a gift from Masato Kanemaki (Addgene plasmid # 140658 ; http://n2t.net/addgene:140658 ; RRID:Addgene_140658)
